>Addgene plasmid #138167 | pFP.R265 | addgene full sequence | sequence record 273521 | Addgene NGS Result
TGCCACCTGACGTCTAAGAAAAGGAATATTCAGCAATTTGCCCGTGCCGAAGAAAGGCCCACCCGTGAAG
GTGAGCCAGTGAGTTGATTGCTACGTAATTAGTTAGTTAGCCCTTAGTGACTCGAATTCGCGGCCGCTTC
TAGAGTTATGACAACTTGACGGCTACATCATTCACTTTTTCTTCACAACCGGCACGGAACTCGCTCGGGC
TGGCCCCGGTGCATTTTTTAAATACCCGCGAGAAATAGAGTTGATCGTCAAAACCAACATTGCGACCGAC
GGTGGCGATAGGCATCCGGGTGGTGCTCAAAAGCAGCTTCGCCTGGCTGATACGTTGGTCCTCGCGCCAG
CTTAAGACGCTAATCCCTAACTGCTGGCGGAAAAGATGTGACAGACGCGACGGCGACAAGCAAACATGCT
GTGCGACGCTGGCGATATCAAAATTGCTGTCTGCCAGGTGATCGCTGATGTACTGACAAGCCTCGCGTAC
CCGATTATCCATCGGTGGATGGAGCGACTCGTTAATCGCTTCCATGCGCCGCAGTAACAATTGCTCAAGC
AGATTTATCGCCAGCAGCTCCGAATAGCGCCCTTCCCCTTGCCCGGCGTTAATGATTTGCCCAAACAGGT
CGCTGAAATGCGGCTGGTGCGCTTCATCCGGGCGAAAGAACCCCGTATTGGCAAATATTGACGGCCAGTT
AAGCCATTCATGCCAGTAGGCGCGCGGACGAAAGTAAACCCACTGGTGATACCATTCGCGAGCCTCCGGA
TGACGACCGTAGTGATGAATCTCTCCTGGCGGGAACAGCAAAATATCACCCGGTCGGCAAACAAATTCTC
GTCCCTGATTTTTCACCACCCCCTGACCGCGAATGGTGAGATTGAGAATATAACCTTTCATTCCCAGCGG
TCGGTCGATAAAAAAATCGAGATAACCGTTGGCCTCAATCGGCGTTAAACCCGCCACCAGATGGGCATTA
AACGAGTATCCCGGCAGCAGGGGATCATTTTGCGCTTCAGCCATACTTTTCATACTCCCGCCATTCAGAG
AAGAAACCAATTGTCCATATTGCATCAGACATTGCCGTCACTGCGTCTTTTACTGGCTCTTCTCGCTAAC
CAAACCGGTAACCCCGCTTATTAAAAGCATTCTGTAACAAAGCGGGACCAAAGCCATGACAAAAACGCGT
AACAAAAGTGTCTATAATCACGGCAGAAAAGTCCACATTGATTATTTGCACGGCGTCACACTTTGCTATG
CCATAGCATTTTTATCCATAAGATTAGCGGATCCTACCTGACGCTTTTTATCGCAACTCTCTACTGTTTC
TCCATTACTAGAGATTAAAGAGGAGAAATACTAGATGGTGAGCAAGGGCGAAGAAGACAACATGGCCATC
ATCAAGGAGTTCATGCGCTTCAAGGTGCACATGGAGGGCTCCGTGAACGGCCACGAGTTCGAGATCGAGG
GCGAGGGCGAGGGCCGCCCCTACGAGGGCACCCAGACCGCCAAGCTGAAGGTGACCAAGGGTGGCCCCCT
GCCCTTCGCCTGGGACATCCTGTCCCCTCAGTTCATGTACGGCTCCAAGGCCTACGTGAAGCACCCCGCC
GACATCCCCGACTACTTGAAGCTGTCCTTCCCCGAGGGCTTCAAGTGGGAGCGCGTGATGAACTTCGAGG
ACGGCGGCGTGGTGACCGTGACCCAGGACTCCTCCTTGCAGGACGGCGAGTTCATCTACAAGGTGAAGCT
GCGCGGCACCAACTTCCCCTCCGACGGCCCCGTAATGCAGAAGAAGACCATGGGCTGGGAGGCCTCCTCC
GAGCGGATGTACCCCGAGGACGTGGATGCTTGCATCTCGGGAGATAGTTTGATCAGCTTGGCGAGCACAG
GGAAAAGAGTTCCTATTAAGGATTTGTTAGGCGAAAAAGATTTTGAAATATGGGCAATTAATGAACAGAC
GATGAAGCTGGAATCAGCTAAAGTTAGTCGTGTATTTTGTACCGGCAAAAAGCTAGTCTATACTCTAAAA
ACTCGACTAGGTAGAACTATCAAGGCAACAGCAAATCATAGATTTTTAACTATTGATGGTTGGAAAAGAT
TAGATGAGCTATCTTTAAAAGAGCATATTGCTCTACCCCGTAAACTAGAAAGCTCCTCTTTACAATTGGC
ACCAGAAATAGAAAAGTTGCCTCAGAGTGATATTTACTGGGACCCCATCGTTTCTATTACGGAGACTGGA
GTCGAAGAGGTTTTTGATTTGACTGTGCCAGGACTACGTAACTTTGTCGCCAATGACATCATTGTACATA
ACAGCGATCTGGGCGCCCTGAAGGGCGAGATCAAGCAGAGGCTGAAGCTGAAGGACGGCGGCCACTACGA
CGCTGAGGTCAAGACCACCTACAAGGCCAAGAAGCCCGTGCAGCTGCCCGGCGCCTACAACGTCAACATC
AAGTTGGACATCACCTCCCACAACGAGGACTACACCATCGTGGAACAGTACGAACGCGCCGAGGGCCGCC
ACTCCACCGGCGGCATGGACGAGCTGTACAAGCATCATCACCATCACCACTAATAATACTAGTAGCGGCC
GCTGCAGGAGTCACTAAGGGTTAGTTAGTTAGATTAGCAGAAAGTCAAAAGCCTCCGACCGGAGGCTTTT
GACTAAAACTTCCCTTGGGGTTATCATTGGGGCTCACTCAAAGGCGGTAATCAGATAAAAAAAATCCTTA
GCTTTCGCTAAGGATGATTTCTGCTAGAGATGGAATAGACTGGATGGAGGCGGATAAAGTTGCAGGACCA
CTTCTGCGCTCGGCCCTTCCGGCTGGCTGGTTTATTGCTGATAAATCTGGAGCCGGTGAGCGTGGGTCTC
GCGGTATCATTGCAGCACTGGGGCCAGATGGTAAGCCCTCCCGTATCGTAGTTATCTACACGACGGGGAG
TCAGGCAACTATGGATGAACGAAATAGACAGATCGCTGAGATAGGTGCCTCACTGATTAAGCATTGGTAA
CTGTCAGACCAAGTTTACTCATATATACTTTAGATTGATTTAAAACTTCATTTTTAATTTAAAAGGATCT
AGGTGAAGATCCTTTTTGATAATCTCATGACCAAAATCCCTTAACGTGAGTTTTCGTTCCACTGAGCGTC
AGACCCCTTAATAAGATGATCTTCTTGAGATCGTTTTGGTCTGCGCGTAATCTCTTGCTCTGAAAACGAA
AAAACCGCCTTGCAGGGCGGTTTTCGAAGGTTCTCTGAGCTACCAACTCTTTGAACCGAGGTAACTGGCT
TGGAGGAGCGCAGTCACCAAAACTTGTCCTTTCAGTTTAGCCTTAACCGGCGCATGACTTCAAGACTAAC
TCCTCTAAATCAATTACCAGTGGCTGCTGCCAGTGGTGCTTTTGCATGTCTTTCCGGGTTGGACTCAAGA
CGATAGTTACCGGATAAGGCGCAGCGGTCGGACTGAACGGGGGGTTCGTGCATACAGTCCAGCTTGGAGC
GAACTGCCTACCCGGAACTGAGTGTCAGGCGTGGAATGAGACAAACGCGGCCATAACAGCGGAATGACAC
CGGTAAACCGAAAGGCAGGAACAGGAGAGCGCACGAGGGAGCCGCCAGGGGGAAACGCCTGGTATCTTTA
TAGTCCTGTCGGGTTTCGCCACCACTGATTTGAGCGTCAGATTTCGTGATGCTTGTCAGGGGGGCGGAGC
CTATGGAAAAACGGCTTTGCCGCGGCCCTCTCACTTCCCTGTTAAGTATCTTCCTGGCATCTTCCAGGAA
ATCTCCGCCCCGTTCGTAAGCCATTTCCGCTCGCCGCAGTCGAACGACCGAGCGTAGCGAGTCAGTGAGC
GAGGAAGCGGAATATATCCTGTATCACATATTCTGCTGACGCACCGGTGCAGCCTTTTTTCTCCTGCCAC
ATGAAGCACTTCACTGACACCCTCATCAGTGCCAACATAGTAAGCCAGTATACACTCCGCTAGCGCTGAG
GTCTGCCTCGTGAAGAAGGTGTTGCTGACTCATACCAGGCCTGAATCGCCCCATCATCCAGCCAGAAAGT
GAGGGAGCCACGGTTGATGAGAGCTTTGTTGTAGGTGGACCAGTTGGTGATTTTGAACTTTTGCTTTGCC
ACGGAACGGTCTGCGTTGTCGGGAAGATGCGTGATCTGATCCTTCAACTCAGCAAAAGTTCGATTTATTC
AACAAAGCCACGTTGTGTCTCAAAATCTCTGATGTTACATTGCACAAGATAAAAATATATCATCATGAAC
AATAAAACTGTCTGCTTACATAAACAGTAATACAAGGGGTGTTTACTAGAGGAGATTCTCATGTTTGACA
GCTTATCATCGATAAGCTTTAATGCGGTAGTTTATCACAGTTAAATTGCTAACGCAGTCAGGCACCGTGT
ATGAAATCTAACAATGCGCTCATCGTCATTCTCGGCACCGTCACCCTGGACGCTGTAGGCATAGGCTTGG
TTATGCCGGTACTGCCGGGCCTCTTGCGGGATATCGTCCATTCCGACAGTATTGCCAGTCACTATGGCGT
GCTGCTTGCGCTCTATGCGTTGATGCAATTTCTTTGCGCACCCGTTCTCGGAGCCCTGTCCGACCGCTTT
GGCCGCCGTCCAGTCCTGCTCGCTTCGCTCCTTGGAGCCACTATCGACTACGCGATCATGGCGACCACAC
CCGTCCTGTGGATTCTCTACGCCGGACGCATCGTGGCGGGCATCACGGGTGCCACAGGTGCGGTTGCTGG
TGCCTATATCGCCGACATCACCGATGGGGAAGATCGGGCTCGCCACTTCGGGCTCATGAGCGCTTGTTTC
GGCGTGGGTATGGTGGCAGGCCCCGTGGCCGGGGGACTGTTGGGTGCCATCTCCTTGCATGCACCATTCC
TTGCGGCGGCGGTGCTCAACGGCCTCAACCTCCTCCTGGGCTGCTTCCTTATGCAGGAATCGCATAAGGG
AGAGCGCCGTCCGATGCCCTTGCGTGCCTTCAATCCAGTCAGCTCCTTCCGGTGGGCGCGGGGCATGACT
ATCGTCGCCGCACTTATGACTGTTTTCTTTATCATGCAACTCGTAGGACAGGTTCCGGCAGCGCTCTGGG
TCATTTTCGGCGAGGACCGCTTTCGCTGGAGCGCGACGATGATCGGCCTGTCGCTTGCGGTATTCGGAAT
CTTGCACGCCCTCGCTCAAGCCTTCGTCACGGGCCCCGCCACCAAACGTTTCGGCGAGAAGCAGGCCATT
ATCGCGGGCATGGCGGCCGACGCGCTGGGCTACGTCTTGCTGGCGTTCGCGACGCGCGGCTGGATGGCCT
TCCCCATTATGATTCTTCTCGCTTCCGGCGGCATCGGTATGCCCGCGTTGCAGGCCATGCTGTCCCGCCA
AGTAGATGACGACCATCAGGGACAGCTTCAAGGGTCGCTCGCGGCTCTTACCAGCCTCACTTCGATCATT
GGACCGCTGATCGTCACGGCGATTTATGTCGCCTCGGCGAGCACATGGAACGGGTTGGCATGGATTGTAG
GTGCCGCCCTTTACCTTGTCTGCCTCCCCGCGTTGCGTCGCGGTGCATGGAGCCGGGCCACCTCGACCTA
ATAATACTAGCTCCGGCAAAAAAACGGGCAAGGTGTCACCACCCTGCCCTTTTTCTTTAAAACCGAAAAG
ATTACTTCGCGTT
Features (pLannotate 1.2.2; 18 found; start..end, strand, type, name):
     48..77      -  terminator     T3Te terminator: phage T3 early transcription terminator
    124..145     +  misc_feature   BioBrick prefix: BioBrick prefix for parts that do not start with "ATG"
    146..1024    -  CDS            araC: L-arabinose regulatory protein; araC
   1051..1335    +  promoter       araBAD promoter: araBAD; promoter of the L-arabinose operon of E. coli; the araC regulatory gene is transcribed in the opposite direction (Guzman et al., 1995)
   1365..1842    +  CDS            mCherry (fragment): monomeric derivative of DsRed fluorescent protein (Shaner et al., 2004) mammalian codon-optimized
   1851..2168    +  CDS            dnaB (fragment): DNAB_SYNY3 - Experimental evidence at protein level: Swiss-Prot protein existence level 1. Participates in initiation and elongation during chromosome replication; it exhibits DNA-dependent ATPase activity. From Synechocystis sp. (strain PCC 6803 / Kazusa).
   2157..2315    +  CDS            dnaB (fragment): DNAB_RHOMR - Protein inferred from homology: Swiss-Prot protein existence level 3. Participates in initiation and elongation during chromosome replication; it exhibits DNA-dependent ATPase activity. From Rhodothermus marinus (Rhodothermus obamensis).
   2322..2552    +  CDS            mCherry (fragment): monomeric derivative of DsRed fluorescent protein (Shaner et al., 2004) mammalian codon-optimized
   2577..2597    +  misc_feature   BioBrick suffix: universal suffix for all parts
   2633..2664    +  terminator     tonB terminator: bidirectional E. coli tonB-P14 transcription terminator
   2711..2751    -  terminator     bacterial terminator (fragment): putative bacterial transcription terminator
   2764..3009    +  CDS            bla(M) (fragment): β-lactamase lacking the signal sequence; bla(M); allows cytosolic expression of β-lactamase
   3175..3719    +  rep_origin     p15A ori: Plasmids containing the medium-copy-number p15A origin of replication can be propagated in E. coli cells that contain a second plasmid with the ColE1 origin.
   3807..3862    +  rep_origin     RSF ori (fragment): Plasmids containing the RSF 1030 origin of replication can be propagated in E. coli cells that contain additional plasmids with compatible origins.
   3961..3987    -  misc_feature   bom (fragment): basis of mobility region from pBR322
   4335..4363    +  promoter       tet promoter: E. coli promoter for tetracycline efflux protein gene
   4411..5599    +  CDS            TcR (fragment): tetracycline efflux protein; tet; confers resistance to tetracycline
   5612..5671    +  terminator     his operon terminator: This putative transcriptin terminator from the E. coli his operon has a 2-bp deletion introduced during synthesis. Its efficiency has not been determined.
