[The description below was written by a language model from this plasmid's Addgene catalogue record and pLannotate feature annotations shown in this document.]
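Description:
pFP.R265 is a 5,683 bp bacterial expression and synthetic-biology plasmid built on the BioBrick vector pSB3T5. It replicates in E. coli from a p15A origin, recorded as low copy and compatible with ColE1-type plasmids, and is selected with tetracycline through a tet-promoter-driven efflux protein gene. The cloning region sits between the BioBrick prefix and suffix and is insulated by flanking transcription terminators (T3Te, tonB, his operon). Short annotated fragments of a β-lactamase gene, an RSF origin and the bom site appear to be backbone remnants rather than functional elements.

The payload is an arabinose-inducible intein reporter. The araC regulator is encoded on the reverse strand under a promoter the record calls iPC, and it is transcribed divergently from the araBAD promoter, which it controls in response to L-arabinose. The araBAD promoter drives a single synthetic open reading frame, mCherryN(VDA).M86.(SDL)mCherryC.H6. In it, an N-terminal mCherry fragment and a C-terminal mCherry fragment are separated by the SspDnaB M86 artificial mini-intein, with the bracketed residues presumably representing the junction (extein) sequences. A C-terminal 6xHis tag allows detection or purification. The automated annotation labels the intein region as two overlapping dnaB fragments, one matched to Synechocystis and one to Rhodothermus marinus; the second is probably a homology hit rather than evidence of a chimeric part.

Because the intein is contiguous (in cis), it should excise itself after translation and ligate the two mCherry halves, so red fluorescence reports splicing activity. The construct belongs to work characterising a library of orthogonal split inteins, where it probably served as a cis-splicing reference, though the record does not state this role.
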