Addgene plasmid #138167: pFP.R265
Purpose: Expresses the split mCherry reporter interrupted by the SspDnaB M86 artificially mini-intein (in cis)
Depositing lab: Baojun Wang. Depositing organization: University of Edinburgh. Publication: An expanded library of orthogonal split inteins enables modular multi-peptide assemblies. Pinto F, Thornton EL, Wang B. Nat Commun. 2020 Mar 23;11(1):1529. doi: 10.1038/s41467-020-15272-2. PubMed 32251274.
Backbone
  Vector backbone: pSB3T5
  Backbone manufacturer: BioBrick vector, IGEM registry
  Backbone size w/o insert (bp): 3252
  Total vector size (bp): 5683
  Vector type: Bacterial Expression, Synthetic Biology
Growth in bacteria
  Bacterial resistance: Tetracycline, 10 μg/mL
  Growth temperature: 37°C
  Growth strain: DH5alpha
  Copy number: Low Copy
Gene/Insert 1
  Gene/Insert name: araC
  Insert size (bp): 930
  Entrez Gene: araC (a.k.a. b0064, ECK0065)
  Promoter: iPC
  Cloning method: Gibson Cloning
  Sequencing primers: 5′ VF2 - TGCCACCTGACGTCTAAGAA
Gene/Insert 2
  Gene/Insert name: mCherryN(VDA).M86.(SDL)mCherryC.H6
  Species: Synthetic
  Insert size (bp): 1209
  Promoter: P(araBAD)
  Tag / fusion protein: 6xHis (C terminal on insert)
  Cloning method: Gibson Cloning
  Sequencing primers: 5′ araC_F2 - AACCCACTGGTGATACCATTCG; 3′ VR - ATTACCGCCTTTGAGTGAGC
Terms and licenses: Academic/Nonprofit Terms; Industry Terms: Not Available to Industry
How to cite: pFP.R265 was a gift from Baojun Wang (Addgene plasmid # 138167 ; http://n2t.net/addgene:138167 ; RRID:Addgene_138167)
